>Addgene plasmid #151995 | pGBW-m4134444 | addgene full sequence | sequence record 307571 | Addgene NGS Result
CACCATGTACAGCTTTGTATCTGAAGAGACAGGCACTCTCATCGTTAATTCAGTGTTGCTGTTCCTGGCA
TTTGTGGTCTTCCTTTTAGTGACCCTAGCGATACTGACGGCCCTCCGGCTGTGCGCTTATTGTTGTAACA
TTGTCAACGTTAGTCTCGTGAAGCCCTCGTTCTACGTTTATTCCCGCGTGAAAAATCTAAACAGCTCCCG
TGTGCCTGATCTTCTTGTCGAAAACCTTTACTTTCAGTCGATGAGTGACAAAATCATTCATCTAACCGAT
GACTCCTTTGATACAGACGTGTTGAAGGCCGATGGTGCGATACTGGTAGATTTCTGGGCTGAATGGTGTG
GCCCGTGCAAGATGATCGCACCCATTCTGGACGAGATCGCCGACGAGTATCAAGGAAAATTAACTGTCGC
TAAGCTTAATATAGATCAGAACCCAGGGACGGCACCTAAATACGGCATCAGGGGAATACCTACCCTCCTG
CTCTTTAAGAATGGGGAAGTTGCCGCGACAAAAGTGGGAGCCCTGTCTAAGGGCCAGCTAAAAGAGTTCT
TGGACGCTAACCTGGCAGGTTCAGGCTCGGGGCACATGCACCATCACCATCACCATAGCAGCGGGCTCGT
GCCACGCGGCTAAGCTAGCTTGACTGACTGAGATACAGCGTACCTTCAGCTCACAGACATGATAAGATAC
ATTGATGAGTTTGGACAAACCACAACTAGAATGCAGTGAAAAAAATGCTTTATTTGTGAAATTTGTGATG
CTATTGCTTTATTTGTAACCATTATAAGCTGCAATAAACAAGTTAACAACAACAATTGCATTCATTTTAT
GTTTCAGGTTCAGGGGGAGGTGTGGGAGGTTTTTTAAAGCAAGTAAAACCTCTACAAATGTGGTATTGGC
CCATCTCTATCGGTATCGTAGCATAACCCCTTGGGGCCTCTAAACGGGTCTTGAGGGGTTTTTTGTGCCC
CTCGGGCCGGATTGCTATCTACCGGCATTGGCGCAGAAAAAAATGCCTGATGCGACGCTGCGCGTCTTAT
ACTCCCACATATGCCAGATTCAGCAACGGATACGGCTTCCCCAACTTGCCCACTTCCATACGTGTCCTCC
TTACCAGAAATTTATCCTTAAGGTCGTCAGCTATCCTGCAGGCGATCTCTCGATTTCGATCAAGACATTC
CTTTAATGGTCTTTTCTGGACACCACTAGGGGTCAGAAGTAGTTCATCAAACTTTCTTCCCTCCCTAATC
TCATTGGTTACCTTGGGCTATCGAAACTTAATTAACCAGTCAAGTCAGCTACTTGGCGAGATCGACTTGT
CTGGGTTTCGACTACGCTCAGAATTGCGTCAGTCAAGTTCGATCTGGTCCTTGCTATTGCACCCGTTCTC
CGATTACGAGTTTCATTTAAATCATGTGAGCAAAAGGCCAGCAAAAGGCCAGGAACCGTAAAAAGGCCGC
GTTGCTGGCGTTTTTCCATAGGCTCCGCCCCCCTGACGAGCATCACAAAAATCGACGCTCAAGTCAGAGG
TGGCGAAACCCGACAGGACTATAAAGATACCAGGCGTTTCCCCCTGGAAGCTCCCTCGTGCGCTCTCCTG
TTCCGACCCTGCCGCTTACCGGATACCTGTCCGCCTTTCTCCCTTCGGGAAGCGTGGCGCTTTCTCATAG
CTCACGCTGTAGGTATCTCAGTTCGGTGTAGGTCGTTCGCTCCAAGCTGGGCTGTGTGCACGAACCCCCC
GTTCAGCCCGACCGCTGCGCCTTATCCGGTAACTATCGTCTTGAGTCCAACCCGGTAAGACACGACTTAT
CGCCACTGGCAGCAGCCACTGGTAACAGGATTAGCAGAGCGAGGTATGTAGGCGGTGCTACAGAGTTCTT
GAAGTGGTGGCCTAACTACGGCTACACTAGAAGAACAGTATTTGGTATCTGCGCTCTGCTGAAGCCAGTT
ACCTTCGGAAAAAGAGTTGGTAGCTCTTGATCCGGCAAACAAACCACCGCTGGTAGCGGTGGTTTTTTTG
TTTGCAAGCAGCAGATTACGCGCAGAAAAAAAGGATCTCAAGAAGATCCTTTGATCTTTTCTACGGGGTC
TGACGCTCAGTGGAACGAAAACTCACGTTAAGGGATTTTGGTCATGAGATTATCAAAAAGGATCTTCACC
TAGATCCTTTTAAATTAAAAATGAAGTTTTAAATCAATCTAAAGTATATATGAGTAAACTTGGTCTGACA
GTTACCAATGCTTAATCAGTGAGGCACCTATCTCAGCGATCTGTCTATTTCGTTCATCCATAGTTGCATT
TAAATTTCCGAACTCTCCAAGGCCCTCGTCGGAAAATCTTCAAACCTTTCGTCCGATCCATCTTGCAGGC
TACCTCTCGAACGAACTATCGCAAGTCTCTTGGCCGGCCTTGCGCCTTGGCTATTGCTTGGCAGCGCCTA
TCGCCAGGTATTACTCCAATCCCGAATATCCGAGATCGGGATCACCCGAGAGAAGTTCAACCTACATCCT
CAATCCCGATCTATCCGAGATCCGAGGAATATCGAAATCGGGGCGCGCCTGGTGTACCGAGAACGATCCT
CTCAGTGCGAGTCTCGACGATCCATATCGTTGCTTGGCAGTCAGCCAGTCGGAATCCAGCTTGGGACCCA
GGAAGTCCAATCGTCAGATATTGTACTCAAGCCTGGTCACGGCAGCGTACCGATCTGTTTAAACCTAGAT
ATTGATAGTCTGATCGGTCAACGTATAATCGAGTCCTAGCTTTTGCAAACATCTATCAAGAGACAGGATC
AGCAGGAGGCTTTCGCATGAGTATTCAACATTTCCGTGTCGCCCTTATTCCCTTTTTTGCGGCATTTTGC
CTTCCTGTTTTTGCTCACCCAGAAACGCTGGTGAAAGTAAAAGATGCTGAAGATCAGTTGGGTGCGCGAG
TGGGTTACATCGAACTGGATCTCAACAGCGGTAAGATCCTTGAGAGTTTTCGCCCCGAAGAACGCTTTCC
AATGATGAGCACTTTTAAAGTTCTGCTATGTGGCGCGGTATTATCCCGTATTGACGCCGGGCAAGAGCAA
CTCGGTCGCCGCATACACTATTCTCAGAATGACTTGGTTGAGTATTCACCAGTCACAGAAAAGCATCTTA
CGGATGGCATGACAGTAAGAGAATTATGCAGTGCTGCCATAACCATGAGTGATAACACTGCGGCCAACTT
ACTTCTGACAACGATTGGAGGACCGAAGGAGCTAACCGCTTTTTTGCACAACATGGGGGATCATGTAACT
CGCCTTGATCGTTGGGAACCGGAGCTGAATGAAGCCATACCAAACGACGAGCGTGACACCACGATGCCTG
TAGCAATGGCAACAACCTTGCGTAAACTATTAACTGGCGAACTACTTACTCTAGCTTCCCGGCAACAGTT
GATAGACTGGATGGAGGCGGATAAAGTTGCAGGACCACTTCTGCGCTCGGCCCTTCCGGCTGGCTGGTTT
ATTGCTGATAAATCTGGAGCCGGTGAGCGTGGGTCTCGCGGTATCATTGCAGCACTGGGGCCAGATGGTA
AGCCCTCCCGTATCGTAGTTATCTACACGACGGGGAGTCAGGCAACTATGGATGAACGAAATAGACAGAT
CGCTGAGATAGGTGCCTCACTGATTAAGCATTGGTAACCGATTCTAGGTGCATTGGCGCAGAAAAAAATG
CCTGATGCGACGCTGCGCGTCTTATACTCCCACATATGCCAGATTCAGCAACGGATACGGCTTCCCCAAC
TTGCCCACTTCCATACGTGTCCTCCTTACCAGAAATTTATCCTTAAGATCCCGAATCGTTTAAACTCGAC
TCTGGCTCTATCGAATCTCCGTCGTTTCGAGCTTACGCGAACAGCCGTGGCGCTCATTTGCTCGTCGGGC
ATCGAATCTCGTCAGCTATCGTCAGCTTACCTTTTTGGCAGCGATCGCGGCTCCCGACATCTTGGACCAT
TAGCTCCACAGGTATCTTCTTCCCTCTAGTGGTCATAACAGCAGCTTCAGCTACCTCTCAATTCAAAAAA
CCCCTCAAGACCCGTTTAGAGGCCCCAAGGGGTTATGCTATCAATCGTTGCGTTACACACACAAAAAACC
AACACACATCCATCTTCGATGGATAGCGATTTTATTATCTAACTGCTGATCGAGTGTAGCCAGATCTAGT
AATCAATTACGGGGTCATTAGTTCATAGCCCATATATGGAGTTCCGCGTTACATAACTTACGGTAAATGG
CCCGCCTGGCTGACCGCCCAACGACCCCCGCCCATTGACGTCAATAATGACGTATGTTCCCATAGTAACG
CCAATAGGGACTTTCCATTGACGTCAATGGGTGGAGTATTTACGGTAAACTGCCCACTTGGCAGTACATC
AAGTGTATCATATGCCAAGTACGCCCCCTATTGACGTCAATGACGGTAAATGGCCCGCCTGGCATTATGC
CCAGTACATGACCTTATGGGACTTTCCTACTTGGCAGTACATCTACGTATTAGTCATCGCTATTACCATG
CTGATGCGGTTTTGGCAGTACATCAATGGGCGTGGATAGCGGTTTGACTCACGGGGATTTCCAAGTCTCC
ACCCCATTGACGTCAATGGGAGTTTGTTTTGGCACCAAAATCAACGGGACTTTCCAAAATGTCGTAACAA
CTCCGCCCCATTGACGCAAATGGGCGGTAGGCGTGTACGGTGGGAGGTCTATATAAGCAGAGCTGGTTTA
GTGAACCGTCAGATCAGATCTTTGTCGATCCTACCATCCACTCGACACACCCGCCAGCGGCCGC
Features (pLannotate 1.2.2; 18 found; start..end, strand, type, name):
      5..229     +  CDS            E: VEMP_SARS2 - Experimental evidence at protein level: Swiss-Prot protein existence level 1. Plays a central role in virus morphogenesis and assembly. Acts as a viroporin and self-assembles in host membranes forming pentameric protein-lipid pores that allow ion transport. Also plays a role in the induction of apoptosis (By similarity). Regulates the localization of S protein at cis-Golgi, the place of virus budding (PubMed:33229438). May act by slowing down the cell secretory pathway (PubMed:33229438). May interfere with tight-junction stability by interacting with host MPP5. This would result i
    251..577     +  CDS            trxA: THIO_ECO57 - Experimental evidence at protein level: Swiss-Prot protein existence level 1. Participates in various redox reactions through the reversible oxidation of its active center dithiol to a disulfide and catalyzes dithiol-disulfide exchange reactions. From Escherichia coli O157:H7.
    599..616     +  CDS            6xHis: 6xHis affinity tag
    693..814     -  polyA_signal   SV40 poly(A) signal: SV40 polyadenylation signal
    837..906     -  CDS            large T antigen (fragment): large T antigen from SV40 (simian virus 40)
    929..975     +  terminator     T7 terminator: transcription terminator for bacteriophage T7 RNA polymerase
   1005..1141    +  terminator     rrnG terminator: transcription terminator from the E. coli ribosomal RNA rrnG operon (Albrechtsen et al., 1991)
   1186..1257    +  misc_feature   3' β-globin insulator: insulator downstream of the human β-globin locus (Farrell et al., 2002)
   1483..2071    -  rep_origin     ori: high-copy-number ColE1/pMB1/pBR322/pUC origin of replication
   2243..2307    -  CDS            bla(M) (fragment): β-lactamase lacking the signal sequence; bla(M); allows cytosolic expression of β-lactamase
   2817..3677    +  CDS            AmpR: β-lactamase; bla; confers resistance to ampicillin, carbenicillin, and related antibiotics
   3690..3826    +  terminator     rrnG terminator: transcription terminator from the E. coli ribosomal RNA rrnG operon (Albrechtsen et al., 1991)
   3978..4049    +  misc_feature   5' β-globin insulator: insulator upstream of the human β-globin locus (Farrell et al., 2002)
   4054..4100    -  terminator     T7 terminator: transcription terminator for bacteriophage T7 RNA polymerase
   4118..4166    -  polyA_signal   poly(A) signal: synthetic polyadenylation signal
   4247..4550    +  enhancer       CMV enhancer: human cytomegalovirus immediate early enhancer
   4623..4640    -  promoter       CMV promoter (fragment): human cytomegalovirus (CMV) immediate early promoter
   4703..4754    +  promoter       CMVd2 promoter: truncated human cytomegalovirus (CMV) immediate early promoter that yields moderately reduced expression relative to the full-length promoter
