[The description below was written by a language model from this plasmid's Addgene catalogue record and pLannotate feature annotations shown in this document.]
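Description:
pGBW-m4134444 is a mammalian expression plasmid built on the pTwist_CMV_6 backbone for producing the wild-type SARS-CoV-2 envelope (E) protein, a small viroporin involved in virus assembly and morphogenesis. It is propagated in E. coli as a high-copy plasmid through a ColE1/pUC-type origin and selected with ampicillin via a full-length β-lactamase (AmpR) gene. A short additional β-lactamase fragment is also annotated and appears to be a backbone remnant. The sequenced record is 4,824 nt, somewhat larger than the sum of the catalogued backbone and insert sizes. The difference is not explained in the record.

Because the circular sequence is numbered from the insert, the promoter region sits at the end of the map. It comprises a human CMV immediate-early enhancer followed by CMV promoter elements, one of which is annotated as the truncated CMVd2 form, and it reads across the origin of numbering into the E coding sequence. E is followed on the same strand by E. coli thioredoxin (trxA) and a 6xHis tag. This matches the catalogue description of a C-terminal, backbone-encoded TRX fusion joined by a TEV protease-cleavable linker. The TEV site itself is not annotated, though a short gap lies between E and trxA, and the His tag is not mentioned in the catalogue fields. An SV40 polyadenylation signal lies downstream of the fusion.

The expression unit is flanked by human β-globin 5' and 3' insulator elements, T7 and rrnG transcription terminators and an upstream synthetic poly(A) signal, which likely limit read-through from neighbouring plasmid regions. No mammalian selection marker is annotated, which suggests transient transfection. The fusion tags could support affinity purification of E and later removal of the tag.
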