Addgene plasmid #151995: pGBW-m4134444
Purpose: Mammalian expression plasmid for SARS-CoV-2 E (envelope)
Depositing lab: Ginkgo Bioworks & Benjie Chen. Depositing organization: Ginkgo Bioworks.
Backbone
  Vector backbone: pTwist_CMV_6
  Backbone size w/o insert (bp): 4180
  Vector type: Mammalian Expression
Growth in bacteria
  Bacterial resistance: Ampicillin, 100 μg/mL
  Growth temperature: 37°C
  Growth strain: DH5alpha
  Copy number: High Copy
Gene/Insert
  Gene/Insert name: SARS-CoV-2 E (envelope) (alt names: envelope protein; E protein)
  Species: Severe acute respiratory syndrome coronavirus 2
  Insert size (bp): 221
  Mutation: wt
  Entrez Gene: E (a.k.a. GU280_gp04)
  Promoter: CMV
  Tag / fusion protein: Cleavable TEV;TRX (C terminal on backbone)
  Cloning method: Unknown
Resource information
  A portion of this plasmid was derived from a plasmid made by: GinkgoBioworks
Depositor comments: NCBI reference sequence: YP_009724392.1
How to cite: pGBW-m4134444 was a gift from Ginkgo Bioworks & Benjie Chen (Addgene plasmid # 151995 ; http://n2t.net/addgene:151995 ; RRID:Addgene_151995)
